>Addgene plasmid #73573 | MSCV-mouse c-MycV394D-IRES-RFP | addgene partial sequence | sequence record 137960 | pLXSN5 5'-CCCTTGAACCTCCTCGTTCGACC-3'
TCCTTCTCTAGGCGCCGGAATTGGGATCCACGACGATGCCCCTCAACGTGAACTTCACCAACAGGAACTA
TGACCTCGACTACGACTCCGTACAGCCCTATTTCATCTGCGACGAGGAAGAGAATTTCTATCACCAGCAA
CAGCAGAGCGAGCTGCAGCCGCCCGCGCCCAGTGAGGATATCTGGAAGAAATTCGAGCTGCTTCCCACCC
CGCCCCTGTCCCCGAGCCGCCGCTCCGGGCTCTGCTCTCCATCCTATGTTGCGGTCGCTACGTCCTTCTC
CCCAAGGGAAGACGATGACGGCGGCGGTGGCAACTTCTCCACCGCCGATCAGCTGGAGATGATGACCGAG
TTACTTGGAGGAGACATGGTGAACCAGAGCTTCATCTGCGATCCTGACGACGAGACCTTCATCAAGAACA
TCATCATCCAGGACTGTATGTGGAGCGGTTTCTCAGCCGCTGCCAAGCTGGTCTCGGAGAAGCTGGCCTC
CTACCAGGCTGCGCGCAAAGACAGCACCAGCCTGAGCCCCGCCCGCGGGCACAGCGTCTGCTCCACCTCC
AGCCTGTACCTGCAGGACCTCACCGCCGCCGCGTCCGAGTGCATTGACCCCTCAGTGGTCTTTCCCTACC
CGCTCAACGACAGCAGCTCGCCCAAATCCTGTACCTCGTCCGATTCCACGGCCTTCTCTCCTTCCTCGGA
CTCGCTGCTGTCCTCCGAGTCCTCCCCACGGGCCAGCCCTGAGCCCCTAGTGCTGCATGAGGAGACACCG
CCCACCACCAGCAGCGACTCTGAAGAAGAGCAAGAAGATGAGGAAGAA
