>Addgene plasmid #73573 | MSCV-mouse c-MycV394D-IRES-RFP | addgene partial sequence | sequence record 138225 | pCDH-rev 5'-GCATTCCTTTGGCGAGAG-3'
GTTTCCGGGCCCTCACATTGCCAAAAGACGGCAATATGGTGGAAAATAACATATAGACAAACGCACACCG
GCCTTATTCCAAGCGGCTTCGGCCAGTAACGTTAGGGGGGGGGCGGAATTGATCCCGCTCGAGTTAGGTC
AGTTTATGCACCAGAGTTTCGAAGCTGTTCGAGTTTGTGTTTCAACTGTTCTCGTCGTTTCCTCAATAAG
TCCTTTTCAGAGGTGAGCTTGTGCTCGTCTGCTTGAATGGACAGGATGTAGGCGGTGGCTTTTTTGAGGA
TATCTACCTTGGGGGCCTTTTCGTTGTTTTCCAATTCAGGGATCTGGTCACGCAGGGCAAAAAAGCTGCG
CTTCAGCTCGTTCCTCCTCTGACGTTCCAAGACGTTGTGTGTCCGCCTCTTGTCGTTTTCCTCCGTGTCT
GAGGACCTGGGGCTGGAGCACTTGCGGTTGTTGCTGATCTGCTTCAGGACCCTGCCACTGTCCAACTTGG
CCCTCTTGGCAGCTGGATAGTCCTTCCTTGTGGAGGGGGGTGCGGCGTAGTTGTGCTGGTGAGTGGAGAC
GTGGCACCTCTTGAGGACCAGTGGGCTGTGCGGAGGTTTGCTGTGGCCTCGGGATGGAGATGAGCCCGAC
TCCGACCTCTTGGCAGGGGTTTGCCTCTTCTCCACAGACACCACATCAATTTCTTCCTCATCTTCTTGCT
CTTCTTCAGAGTCGCTGCTGGTGGTGGGCGGTGTCTCCTCATGCAGCACTAGGGGCTCA
