[The description below was written by a language model from this plasmid's Addgene catalogue record.]
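Description:
MSCV-mouse c-MycV394D-IRES-RFP is a murine stem cell virus (MSCV)-based retroviral expression plasmid for delivering a mutant mouse Myc gene into mammalian cells. It is built on an MSCV-IRES-RFP backbone of about 8 kb, giving a total size of roughly 9.35 kb. In bacteria it is maintained as a high-copy plasmid under ampicillin selection. No feature table is provided, so the bacterial origin, packaging signal and exact LTR arrangement are not itemised. In MSCV vectors generally, the expression cassette lies between long terminal repeats. It is packaged into retroviral particles in a suitable packaging cell line and then integrates into the genome of transduced cells.

The payload is a mouse c-Myc coding sequence of about 1.35 kb carrying the V394D substitution, cloned between BamHI and XhoI sites and driven by the MSCV promoter, that is, the viral LTR. Downstream on the backbone, an internal ribosome entry site followed by a red fluorescent protein lets Myc and RFP be translated as separate proteins from one bicistronic transcript. Although the record lists IRES-RFP under tags, RFP therefore acts as a co-expressed marker for identifying or sorting transduced cells rather than as a fusion to Myc. No mammalian drug-selection marker is recorded.

The stated purpose is retroviral expression of the Myc V394D mutant in mammalian cells. The associated publication concerns the interaction of Myc with Miz1 in defining medulloblastoma subgroup identity, which suggests the mutant was used to probe that interaction, although the record does not describe the mutation's functional effect.
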