Addgene plasmid #73573: MSCV-mouse c-MycV394D-IRES-RFP
Purpose: Mammalian retroviral expression of mouse Myc V394D mutant
Depositing lab: Martine Roussel. Depositing organization: St. Jude Children's Research Hospital. Publication: The Interaction of Myc with Miz1 Defines Medulloblastoma Subgroup Identity. Vo BT, Wolf E, Kawauchi D, Gebhardt A, Rehg JE, Finkelstein D, Walz S, Murphy BL, Youn YH, Han YG, Eilers M, Roussel MF. Cancer Cell. 2016 Jan 11;29(1):5-16. doi: 10.1016/j.ccell.2015.12.003. PubMed 26766587.
Backbone
  Vector backbone: MCSV-IRES-RFP
  Backbone size w/o insert (bp): 8000
  Total vector size (bp): 9350
  Vector type: Mammalian Expression, Retroviral
Growth in bacteria
  Bacterial resistance: Ampicillin, 100 μg/mL
  Growth temperature: 37°C
  Growth strain: NEB Stable
  Copy number: High Copy
Gene/Insert
  Gene/Insert name: cMyc
  Species: M. musculus (mouse)
  Insert size (bp): 1350
  Mutation: V394D
  Entrez Gene: Myc (a.k.a. Myc2, Niard, Nird, bHLHe39)
  Promoter: MSCV
  Tag / fusion protein: IRES-RFP (C terminal on backbone)
  Cloning method: Restriction Enzyme; 5′ cloning site BamHI (unknown if destroyed); 3′ cloning site XhoI (unknown if destroyed)
  Sequencing primers: 5′ pLXSN; 3′ pCDH-rev
Terms and licenses: Academic/Nonprofit Terms; Industry Terms: Not Available to Industry
How to cite: MSCV-mouse c-MycV394D-IRES-RFP was a gift from Martine Roussel (Addgene plasmid # 73573 ; http://n2t.net/addgene:73573 ; RRID:Addgene_73573)
